>Addgene plasmid #193805 | pET-51b(+) ChemoG5 | addgene full sequence | sequence record 381718 | Addgene NGS Result
TGGCGAATGGG
[124 nt withheld, positions 12-135]
C
[91 nt withheld, positions 137-227]
A
[49 nt withheld, positions 229-277]
CCTTTGACGTTGGAGTCCACGTTCTTT
[37 nt withheld, positions 305-341]
ACCCTATCTCGGTCTATTCTTTTGATTTATAAGGGATTTTGCCGATTTCGGCCTATTGGTTAAAAAATGA
GCTGATTTAACAAAAATTTAACGCGAATTTTAACAAAATATTAACGTTTACAATTTCTGGCGGCACGATG
GCATGAGATTATCAAAAAGGATCTTCACCTAGATCCTTTTAAATTAAAAATGAAGTTTTAAATCAATCTA
AAGTATATATGAGTAAACTTGGTCTGACAGTTACCAATGCTTAATCAGTGAGGCACCTATCTCAGCGATC
TGTCTATTTCGTTCATCCATAGTTGCCTGACTCCCCGTCGTGTAGATAACTACGATACGGGAGGGCTTAC
CATCTGGCCCCAGTGCTGCAATGATACCGCGAGACCCACGCTCACCGGCTCCAGATTTATCAGCAATAAA
CCAGCCAGCCGGAAGGGCCGAGCGCAGAAGTGGTCCTGCAACTTTATCCGCCTCCATCCAGTCTATTAAT
TGTTGCCGGGAAGCTAGAGTAAGTAGTTCGCCAGTTAATAGTTTGCGCAACGTTGTTGCCATTGCTACAG
GCATCGTGGTGTCACGCTCGTCGTTTGGTATGGCTTCATTCAGCTCCGGTTCCCAACGATCAAGGCGAGT
TACATGATCCCCCATGTTGTGCAAAAAAGCGGTTAGCTCCTTCGGTCCTCCGATCGTTGTCAGAAGTAAG
TTGGCCGCAGTGTTATCACTCATGGTTATGGCAGCACTGCATAATTCTCTTACTGTCATGCCATCCGTAA
GATGCTTTTCTGTGACTGGTGAGTACTCAACCAAGTCATTCTGAGAATAGTGTATGCGGCGACCGAGTTG
CTCTTGCCCGGCGTCAATACGGGATAATACCGCGCCACATAGCAGAACTTTAAAAGTGCTCATCATTGGA
AAACGTTCTTCGGGGCGAAAACTCTCAAGGATCTTACCGCTGTTGAGATCCAGTTCGATGTAACCCACTC
GTGCACCCAACTGATCTTCAGCATCTTTTACTTTCACCAGCGTTTCTGGGTGAGCAAAAACAGGAAGGCA
AAATGCCGCAAAAAAGGGAATAAGGGCGACACGGAAATGTTGAATACTCATACTCTTCCTTTTTCAATCA
TGATTGAAGCATTTATCAGGGTTATTGTCTCATGAGCGGATACATATTTGAATGTATTTAGAAAAATAAA
CAAATAGGTCATGACCAAAATCCCTTAACGTGAGTTTTCGTTCCACTGAGCGTCAGACCCCGTAGAAAAG
ATCAAAGGATCTTCTTGAGATCCTTTTTTTCTGCGCGTAATCTGCTGCTTGCAAACAAAAAAACCACCGC
TACCAGCGGTGGTTTGTTTGCCGGATCAAGAGCTACCAACTCTTTTTCCGAAGGTAACTGGCTTCAGCAG
AGCGCAGATACCAAATACTGTCCTTCTAGTGTAGCCGTAGTTAGGCCACCACTTCAAGAACTCTGTAGCA
CCGCCTACATACCTCGCTCTGCTAATCCTGTTACCAGTGGCTGCTGCCAGTGGCGATAAGTCGTGTCTTA
CCGGGTTGGACTCAAGACGATAGTTACCGGATAAGGCGCAGCGGTCGGGCTGAACGGGGGGTTCGTGCAC
ACAGCCCAGCTTGGAGCGAACGACCTACACCGAACTGAGATACCTACAGCGTGAGCTATGAGAAAGCGCC
ACGCTTCCCGAAGGGAGAAAGGCGGACAGGTATCCGGTAAGCGGCAGGGTCGGAACAGGAGAGCGCACGA
GGGAGCTTCCAGGGGGAAACGCCTGGTATCTTTATAGTCCTGTCGGGTTTCGCCACCTCTGACTTGAGCG
TCGATTTTTGTGATGCTCGTCAGGGGGGCGGAGCCTATGGAAAAACGCCAGCAACGCGGCCTTTTTACGG
TTCCTGGCCTTTTGCTGGCCTTTTGCTCACATGTTCTTTCCTGCGTTATCCCCTGATTCTGTGGATAACC
GTATTACCGCCTTTGAGTGAGCTGATACCGCTCGCCGCAGCCGAACGACCGAGCGCAGCGAGTCAGTGAG
CGAGGAAGCGGAAGAGCGCCTGATGCGGTATTTTCTCCTTACGCATCTGTGCGGTATTTCACACCGCAAT
GGTGCACTCTCAGTACAATCTGCTCTGATGCCGCATAGTTAAGCCAGTATACACTCCGCTATCGCTACGT
GACTGGGTCATGGCTGCGCCCCGACACCCGCCAACACCCACTGACGCGCCCTGACGGGCTTGTCTGCTCC
CGGCATCCGCTTACAGACAAGCTGTGACCGTCTCCGGGAGCTGCATGTGTCAGAGGTTTTCACCGTCATC
ACCGAAACGCGCGAGGCAGCTGCGGTAAAGCTCATCAGCGTGGTCGTGAAGCGATTCACAGATGTCTGCC
TGTTCATCCGCGTCCAGCTCGTTGAGTTTCTCCAGAAGCGTTAATGTCTGGCTTCTGATAAAGCGGGCCA
TGTTAAGGGCGGTTTTTTCCTGTTTGGTCACTGATGCCTCCGTGTAAGGGGGATTTCTGTTCATGGGGGT
AATGATACCGATGAAACGAGAGAGGATGCTCACGATACGGGTTACTGATGATGAACATGCCCGGTTACTG
GAACGTTGTGAGGGTAAACAACTGGCGGTATGGATGCGGCGGGACCAGAGAAAAATCACTCAGGGTCAAT
GCCAGCGCTTCGTTAATACAGATGTAGGTGTTCCACAGGGTAGCCAGCAGCATCCTGCGATGCAGATCCG
GAACATAATGGTGCAGGGCGCTGACTTCCGCGTTTCCAGACTTTACGAAACACGGAAACCGAAGACCATT
CATGTTGTTGCTCAGGTCGCAGACGTTTTGCAGCAGCAGTCGCTTCACGTTCGCTCGCGTATCGGTGATT
CATTCTGCTAACCAGTAAGGCAACCCCGCCAGCCTAGCCGGGTCCTCAACGACAGGAGCACGATCATGCT
AGTCATGCCCCGCGCCCACCGGAAGGAGCTGACTGGGTTGAAGGCTCTCAAGGGCATCGGTCGAGATCCC
GGTGCCTAATGAGTGAGCTAACTTACATTAATTGCGTTGCGCTCACTGCCCGCTTTCCAGTCGGGAAACC
TGTCGTGCCAGCTGCATTAATGAATCGGCCAACGCGCGGGGAGAGGCGGTTTGCGTATTGGGCGCCAGGG
TGGTTTTTCTTTTCACCAGTGAGACGGGCAACAGCTGATTGCCCTTCACCGCCTGGCCCTGAGAGAGTTG
CAGCAAGCGGTCCACGCTGGTTTGCCCCAGCAGGCGAAAATCCTGTTTGATGGTGGTTAACGGCGGGATA
TAACATGAGCTGTCTTCGGTATCGTCGTATCCCACTACCGAGATGTCCGCACCAACGCGCAGCCCGGACT
CGGTAATGGCGCGCATTGCGCCCAGCGCCATCTGATCGTTGGCAACCAGCATCGCAGTGGGAACGATGCC
CTCATTCAGCATTTGCATGGTTTGTTGAAAACCGGACATGGCACTCCAGTCGCCTTCCCGTTCCGCTATC
GGCTGAATTTGATTGCGAGTGAGATATTTATGCCAGCCAGCCAGACGCAGACGCGCCGAGACAGAACTTA
ATGGGCCCGCTAACAGCGCGATTTGCTGGTGACCCAATGCGACCAGATGCTCCACGCCCAGTCGCGTACC
GTCTTCATGGGAGAAAATAATACTGTTGATGGGTGTCTGGTCAGAGACATCAAGAAATAACGCCGGAACA
TTAGTGCAGGCAGCTTCCACAGCAATGGCATCCTGGTCATCCAGCGGATAGTTAATGATCAGCCCACTGA
CGCGTTGCGCGAGAAGATTGTGCACCGCCGCTTTACAGGCTTCGACGCCGCTTCGTTCTACCATCGACAC
CACCACGCTGGCACCCAGTTGATCGGCGCGAGATTTAATCGCCGCGACAATTTGCGACGGCGCGTGCAGG
GCCAGACTGGAGGTGGCAACGCCAATCAGCAACGACTGTTTGCCCGCCAGTTGTTGTGCCACGCGGTTGG
GAATGTAATTCAGCTCCGCCATCGCCGCTTCCACTTTTTCCCGCGTTTTCGCAGAAACGTGGCTGGCCTG
GTTCACCACGCGGGAAACGGTCTGATAAGAGACACCGGCATACTCTGCGACATCGTATAACGTTACTGGT
TTCACATTCACCACCCTGAATTGACTCTCTTCCGGGCGCTATCATGCCATACCGCGAAAGGTTTTGCGCC
ATTCGATGGTGTCCGGGATCTCGACGCTCTCCCTTATGCGACTCCTGCATTAGGAAGCAGCCCAGTAGTA
GGTTGAGGCCGTTGAGCACCGCCGCCGCAAGGAATGGTGCATGCAAGGAGATGGCGCCCAACAGTCCCCC
GGCCACGGGGCCTGCCACCATACCCACGCCGAAACAAGCGCTCATGAGCCCGAAGTGGCGAGCCCGATCT
TCCCCATCGGTGATGTCGGCGATATAGGCGCCAGCAACCGCACCTGTGGCGCCGGTGATGCCGGCCACGA
TGCGTCCGGCGTAGAGGATCGAGATCGATCTCGATCCCGCGAAATTAATACGACTCACTATAGGGGAATT
GTGAGCGGATAACAATTCCCCTCTAGAAATAATTTTGTTTAACTTTAAGAAGGAGATATACCATGGCAAG
CTGGAGCCACCCGCAGTTCGAAAAGGGTGCAGATGACGACGACAAGGTACCGCATATGGTGAGCAAGGGC
GAGGAGCTGTTCACCGGGGTGGTGCCCATCCTGGTCGAGCTGGACGGCGACGTAAACGGCCACAAGTTCA
GCGTGTCCGGCGAGGGCGAGGGCGATGCCACCTACGGCAAGCTGACCCTGAAGTTCATCTGCACCACCGG
CAAGCTGCCCGTGCCCTGGCCCACCCTCGTGACCACCCTGACCTACGGCGTGCAGTGCTTCAGCCGCTAC
CCCGACCACATGAAGCAGCACGACTTCTTCAAGTCCGCCATGCCCGAAGGCTACGTCCAGGAGCGCACCA
TCTTCTTCAAGGACGACGGCAACTACAAGACCCGCGCCGAGGTGAAGTTCGAGGGCGACACCCTGGTGAA
CCGCATCGAGCTGAAGGGCATCGACTTCAAGGAGGACGGCAACATCCTGGGGCACAAGCTGGAGTACAAC
TACAACAGCCACAACGTCTATATCATGGCCGACAAGCAGAAGAACGGCATCAAGGTGAACTTCAAGATCC
GCCACAACATCGAGGACGGCAGCGTGCAGCTCGCCGACCACTACCAGCAGAACACCCCCATCGGCGACGG
CCCCGTGCTGCTGCCCGACAACCACTACCTGAGCACCCAGTCCAAACTGAGCAAAGACCCCAACGAGAAG
CGCGATCACATGGTCCTGCTGGAGTTCGTGCGCGCCGCCGGGATCACTCTCGGCATGGACGAGCTGTACA
AGATCGGTACTGGCTTTCCATTCGACCCCCATTATGTGGAAGTCCTGGGCGAGCGCATGCACTACGTCGA
TGTTGGTCCGCGCGATGGCACCCCTGTGCTGTTCCTGCACGGTAACCCGACCTCCTCCTACGTGTGGCGC
AACATCATCCCGCATGTTGCACCGACCCATCGCTGCATTGCTCCAGACCTGATCGGTATGGGCAAATCCG
ACAAACCAGACCTGGGTTATTTCTTCGACGACCACGTCCGCTTCATGGATGCCTTCATCGAAGCCCTGGG
TCTGGAAGAGGTCGTCCTGGTCATTCACGACTGGGGCTCCGCTCTGGGTTTCCACTGGGCCAAGCGCAAT
CCAGAGCGCGTCAAAGGTATTGCATTTATGGAGTTCATCCGCCCTATCCCGACCTGGGACGAATGGCCAC
GCTTTGCCCGCCGCACCTTCCAGGCCTTCCGCACCACCGACGTCGGCCGCAAGCTGATCATCGATCAGAA
CGTTTTTATCGAGGGTACGCTGCCGATGGGTGTCGTCCGCCCGCTGACTGAAGTCGAGATGGACCATTAC
CGCGAGCCGTTCCTGAATCCTGTTGACCGCGAGCCACTGTGGCGCTTCCCAAACGAGCTGCCAATCGCCG
GTGAGCCAGCGAACATCGTCGCGCTGGTCGAAGAATACATGGACTGGCTGCACCAGTCCCCTGTCCCGAA
GCTGCTGTTCTGGGGCACCCCAGGCGTTCTGATCCCACCGGCCGAAGCCGCTCGCCTGGCCAAAAGCCTG
CCTAACTGCAAGGCTGTGGACATCGGCCCGGGTGAAAATCTGCTGCAAGAAGACAACCCGGACCTGATCG
GCAGCGAGATCGCGCGCTGGCTGTCTACTCTGGAGATTTCCGGTGCTCCGGGCTTCTCCTCAATTTCCGC
TCATCACCACCATCATCACCATCACCACCACTAATTAACCTAGGCTGCTGCCACCGCTGAGCAATAACTA
GCATAACCCCTTGGGGCCTCTAAACGGGTCTTGAGGGGTTTTTTGCTGAAAGGAGGAACTATATCCGGAT
Features (pLannotate 1.2.2; 20 found; start..end, strand, type, name):
     12..467     +  rep_origin     f1 ori (sequence partly withheld): f1 bacteriophage origin of replication; arrow indicates direction of (+) strand synthesis
    582..1442    -  CDS            AmpR: β-lactamase; bla; confers resistance to ampicillin, carbenicillin, and related antibiotics
   1443..1535    -  promoter       AmpR promoter: bla
   1616..2204    +  rep_origin     ori: high-copy-number ColE1/pMB1/pBR322/pUC origin of replication
   2390..2529    -  misc_feature   bom: basis of mobility region from pBR322
   2631..2822    -  CDS            rop: Rop protein, which maintains plasmids at low copy number; rop
   2839..3219    +  CDS            YPB1_ECOLX: Protein predicted: Swiss-Prot protein existence level 4. From Escherichia coli.
   3281..3345    -  CDS            TcR (fragment): tetracycline efflux protein; tet; confers resistance to tetracycline
   3360..3381    -  protein_bind   CAP binding site: CAP binding activates transcription in the presence of cAMP. E. coli catabolite activator protein
   3394..4476    -  CDS            lacI: lac repressor; lacI; The lac repressor binds to the lac operator to inhibit transcription in E. coli. This inhibition can be relieved by adding lactose or isopropyl-β-D-thiogalactopyranoside (IPTG).
   4477..4554    -  promoter       lacI promoter: lacI
   4562..4841    -  CDS            TcR (fragment): tetracycline efflux protein; tet; confers resistance to tetracycline
   4867..4885    +  promoter       T7 promoter: promoter for bacteriophage T7 RNA polymerase
   4886..4910    +  protein_bind   lac operator: The lac repressor binds to the lac operator to inhibit transcription in E. coli. This inhibition can be relieved by adding lactose or isopropyl-β-D-thiogalactopyranoside (IPTG). lac repressor encoded by lacI
   4925..4947    +  RBS            RBS: efficient ribosome binding site from bacteriophage T7 gene 10 (Olins and Rangwala, 1989)
   4963..4986    +  CDS            Strep-Tag II: peptide that binds Strep-Tactin®, an engineered form of streptavidin
   5017..5733    +  CDS            mEGFP: mEGFP is a basic (constitutively fluorescent) green fluorescent protein published in 2002, derived from Aequorea victoria. It has moderate acid sensitivity.
   5734..6614    +  CDS            HaloTag® (fragment): modified bacterial dehalogenase that forms covalent bonds with chloroalkane derivatives
   6684..6701    +  CDS            SET1 (fragment): solubility-enhancement tag derived from T7 phage gene 10B
   6709..6756    +  terminator     T7 terminator: transcription terminator for bacteriophage T7 RNA polymerase
