[The description below was written by a language model from this plasmid's Addgene catalogue record and pLannotate feature annotations shown in this document.]
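Description:
pET-51b(+) ChemoG5 is a bacterial expression plasmid built on the pET-51b(+) backbone for producing the synthetic ChemoG5 protein in E. coli. The sequenced record is about 6.8 kb. It is maintained through a ColE1/pMB1-type origin accompanied by the pBR322 bom region and the rop gene, and is selected with ampicillin via β-lactamase. An f1 phage origin is also present. The catalogue lists the plasmid as high copy, although rop is normally associated with copy-number restraint. The short tetracycline-resistance fragments in the annotation are non-functional remnants of the pBR322 lineage.

The expression cassette follows the standard pET design. A T7 promoter is followed immediately by a lac operator and the strong T7 gene 10 ribosome binding site, and it ends at the T7 terminator. The plasmid-borne lacI gene supplies repressor, so transcription requires a host providing T7 RNA polymerase and is relieved by IPTG or lactose. The open reading frame begins with an N-terminal Strep-Tag II from the vector. This is followed by a monomeric EGFP joined directly to a HaloTag7-derived domain, together making up the roughly 1.6 kb insert. The record lists a C-terminal 10xHis tag, which the automated annotation does not call as a separate feature.

ChemoG5 carries engineered substitutions in both halves: A206K and T225R in EGFP, and E143R, E147R and L271E in HaloTag7. HaloTag binds chloroalkane-linked ligands covalently. The associated publication concerns multicolor biosensors with large dynamic ranges, which suggests that the fusion pairs the fluorescent protein with a dye-labelled HaloTag, though the record does not spell out the mechanism. The stated purpose is recombinant protein production, and the two affinity tags are suited to purification.
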