Addgene plasmid #193805: pET-51b(+) ChemoG5
Purpose: Protein production of ChemoG5 in bacteria
Depositing lab: Julien Hiblot. Depositing organization: Max Planck Institute for Medical Research. Publication: A general method for the development of multicolor biosensors with large dynamic ranges. Hellweg L, Edenhofer A, Barck L, Huppertz MC, Frei MS, Tarnawski M, Bergner A, Koch B, Johnsson K, Hiblot J. Nat Chem Biol. 2023 Jun 8. doi: 10.1038/s41589-023-01350-1. PubMed 37291200.
Backbone
  Vector backbone: pET-51b(+)
  Backbone size w/o insert (bp): 5100
  Vector type: Bacterial Expression
Growth in bacteria
  Bacterial resistance: Ampicillin, 100 μg/mL
  Growth temperature: 37°C
  Growth strain: DH5alpha
  Copy number: High Copy
Gene/Insert
  Gene/Insert name: ChemoG5
  Species: Synthetic
  Insert size (bp): 1600
  Mutation: EGFP:A206K, T225R; HT7: E143R, E147R, L271E
  Promoter: T7
  Tag / fusion protein: 10xHis (C terminal on insert)
  Cloning method: Gibson Cloning
Terms and licenses: Academic/Nonprofit Terms; Industry Terms: Not Available to Industry
How to cite: pET-51b(+) ChemoG5 was a gift from Julien Hiblot (Addgene plasmid # 193805 ; http://n2t.net/addgene:193805 ; RRID:Addgene_193805)
